Addgene plasmid #53041: pHL1855
Purpose: PLlacO-1:glgC::gfp::LVA, PconNoHind:RBS(st3):tetR, PconNoHind:RBS(st3):csrA
Depositing lab: Han Lim. Depositing organization: University of California, Berkeley. Publication: Rapid and robust signaling in the CsrA cascade via RNA-protein interactions and feedback regulation. Adamson DN, Lim HN. Proc Natl Acad Sci U S A. 2013 Aug 6;110(32):13120-5. doi: 10.1073/pnas.1308476110. Epub 2013 Jul 22. PubMed 23878244.
Backbone
  Vector backbone: unknown
  Backbone manufacturer: Lim lab
  Vector type: Bacterial Expression, Synthetic Biology
Growth in bacteria
  Bacterial resistance: Ampicillin, 100 μg/mL
  Growth temperature: 37°C
  Growth strain: DH5alpha
  Copy number: High Copy
Gene/Insert 1
  Gene/Insert name: GFP
  Species: E.coli
  Promoter: pLlac0-1
  Tag / fusion protein: LVA (C terminal on insert); glgC leader (N terminal on insert)
  Cloning method: Unknown
  Sequencing primers: 5′ unknown; 3′ GFP-R
Gene/Insert 2
  Gene/Insert name: tetR
  Promoter: pConNoHind
  Tag / fusion protein: RBS(st3) (N terminal on insert)
  Cloning method: Unknown
  Sequencing primers: 5′ GFP-F; 3′ AspTerm
Gene/Insert 3
  Gene/Insert name: csrA
  Species: E. coli
  Promoter: pConNoHind
  Tag / fusion protein: RBS(st3) (N terminal on insert)
  Cloning method: Unknown
  Sequencing primers: 5′ unknown
Terms and licenses: Academic/Nonprofit Terms; Industry Terms: Not Available to Industry
How to cite: pHL1855 was a gift from Han Lim (Addgene plasmid # 53041 ; http://n2t.net/addgene:53041 ; RRID:Addgene_53041)
