[The description below was written by a language model from this plasmid's Addgene catalogue record and the feature table of its GenBank file.]
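Description:
pHL1855 is a high-copy bacterial expression plasmid built for synthetic biology work in E. coli and selected with ampicillin. The record gives its backbone only as an unnamed in-house vector, so the origin of replication is not stated. It carries three expression units. The first is a reporter in which the PLlacO-1 promoter, a synthetic LacI-repressible and therefore IPTG-inducible promoter, drives GFP fused at its N-terminal end to the glgC leader and at its C-terminal end to an LVA tag. The glgC leader is a well-known target of the RNA-binding protein CsrA, which represses translation by binding to it, so fluorescence reports CsrA activity at the post-transcriptional level. The LVA tag is an ssrA-type degradation signal that shortens GFP's half-life, so that the signal tracks changes in expression quickly rather than accumulating.

The other two units each use the PconNoHind promoter, apparently a constitutive promoter judging by its name, with a defined ribosome binding site, RBS(st3), to express tetR and E. coli csrA. The plasmid thus supplies CsrA to act on the reporter, along with Tet repressor, which would presumably control a TetR-regulated component located elsewhere. The record does not say what that component is. The associated study examined signaling speed and feedback regulation in the CsrA cascade, which fits use of the plasmid as a reporter and regulator module for measuring CsrA-mediated repression dynamics.

The available sequence record covers only a 620 bp fragment. It annotates just the rrnB T1 and T2 transcription terminators and a pBAD reverse primer site, so the layout of the three cassettes cannot be confirmed from it.
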