LOCUS       Exported 620 bp ds-DNA linear SYN 14-JUN-2021
DEFINITION  PLlacO-1:glgC::gfp::LVA, PconNoHind:RBS(st3):tetR,
            PconNoHind:RBS(st3):csrA .
ACCESSION   .
VERSION     .
KEYWORDS    pHL1855
SOURCE      synthetic DNA construct
  ORGANISM  synthetic DNA construct
REFERENCE   1 (bases 1 to 620)
  AUTHORS   Adamson DN, Lim HN
  TITLE     Rapid and robust signaling in the CsrA cascade via RNA-protein
            interactions and feedback regulation.
  JOURNAL   Proc Natl Acad Sci U S A. 2013 Aug 6;110(32):13120-5. doi:
            10.1073/pnas.1308476110. Epub 2013 Jul 22.
  PUBMED    23878244
REFERENCE   2 (bases 1 to 620)
  AUTHORS   .
  TITLE     Direct Submission
  JOURNAL   Exported Jun 14, 2021 from SnapGene Server 1.1.58
            http://www.snapgene.com
FEATURES             Location/Qualifiers
     source          1..620
                     /organism="synthetic DNA construct"
                     /mol_type="other DNA"
     primer_bind     complement(83..100)
                     /label=pBAD Reverse
                     /note="For vectors with E. coli araBAD promoter, reverse
                     primer"
     terminator      253..339
                     /gene="Escherichia coli rrnB"
                     /label=rrnB T1 terminator
                     /note="transcription terminator T1 from the E. coli rrnB
                     gene"
     terminator      431..458
                     /label=rrnB T2 terminator
                     /note="transcription terminator T2 from the E. coli rrnB
                     gene"
ORIGIN
        1 acaaagcagc aaacgacgaa aactacgctt tagtagctta atgctagctt ggctgttttg
       61 gcggatgaga gaagattttc agcctgatac agattaaatc agaacgcaga agcggtctga
      121 taaaacagaa tttgcctggc ggcagtagcg cggtggtccc acctgacccc atgccgaact
      181 cagaagtgaa acgccgtagc gccgatggta gtgtggggtc tccccatgcg agagtaggga
      241 actgccaggc atcaaataaa acgaaaggct cagtcgaaag actgggcctt tcgttttatc
      301 tgttgtttgt cggtgaacgc tctcctgagt aggacaaatc cgccgggagc ggatttgaac
      361 gttgcgaagc aacggcccgg agggtggcgg gcaggacgcc cgccataaac tgccaggcat
      421 caaattaagc agaaggccat cctgacggat ggcctttttg cgtttctaca aactcttttg
      481 tttatttttc taaatacatt caaatatgta tccgctcagg atcctcgagc accgtcgttg
      541 ttgacatttt tatgcttggc ggttataatg gattccacac acccgggtaa ggaggaaaat
      601 gtctagatta gataaagtaa
//
