>Addgene plasmid #53041 | pHL1855 | addgene partial sequence | sequence record 83841 | GFP-R 5'-CCATCTAATTCAACAAGAATTGGGACAAC-3'
AACCATGACTAACTCCTTTTTTATCATCTCTGGAACACACACAATCCGTGTGCAGGTCCCTGCCAGAGTC
GACAGTATCTTGTTATCCGCTCACAATGTCAATGTTATCCGCTCACATTTATGACGTCAGGTGGCACTTT
TCGGGGAAATGTGCGCGGAACCCCTATTTGTTTATTTTTCTAAATACATTCAAATATGTATCCGCTCATG
AGACAATAACCCTGATAAATGCTTCAATAATATTGAAAAAGGAAGAGTATGAGTATTCAACATTTCCGTG
TCGCCCTTATTCCCTTTTTTGCGGCATTTTGCCTTCCTGTTTTTGCTCACCCAGAAACGCTGGTGAAAGT
AAAAGATGCTGAAGATCAGTTGGGTGCACGAGTGGGTTACATCGAACTGGATCTCAACAGCGGTAAGATC
CTTGAGAGTTTTCGCCCCGAAGAACGTTTTCCAATGATGAGCACTTTTAAAGTTCTGCTATGTGGCGCGG
TATTATCCCGTATTGACGCCGGGCAAGAGCAACTCGGTCGCCGCATACACTATTCTCAGAATGACTTGGT
TGAGTACTCACCAGTCACAGAAAAGCATCTTACGGATGGCATGACAGTAAGAGAATTATGCAGTGCTGCC
ATAACCATGAGTGATAACACTGCGGCCAACTTACTTCTGACAACGATCGGAGGACCGAAGGAGCTAACCG
CTTTTTTGCACAACATGGGGGATCATGTAACTCGCCTTGATCGTTGGGAACCGGAGCTGAATGAAGCCAT
ACCAAACGACGAGCGTGACACCACGATGCCTGTAGCAATGGCAACAACGTTGCGCAAACTATTAACTGGC
GAACTACTTACTCTAGCTTCCCGGCAACAATTAATAGACTGGATGGAGGCGGAT
