>Addgene plasmid #53041 | pHL1855 | addgene partial sequence | sequence record 83973 | csrA-rev 5'-agtaactggactgctgggat-3'
CTTCCTTCGGGGCATTTACGCCAATACGTACCTGGTTGCCCTTTACCCCTAAAACTGTCACGGTGACCTC
ATCCCCAATCATGAGGGTCTCACCAACTCGACGAGTCAGAATCAGCATTTTCCTCCTTAGCGGCCGCCTG
TGTGGAATCCATTATAACCGCCAAGCATAAAAATGTCAACAACGACGGTGCTCGAGAATTCACTGCTCAC
AAGAAAAAAGGCACGTCATCTGACGTGCCTTTTTTATTTGTACTACCCTGGACGATTAAAGCTTAAGACC
CACTTTCACATTTAAGTTGTTTTTCTAATCCGCATATGATCAATTCAAGGNCGAATAAGAAGGCTGGCTC
TGCACCTTGGTGATCAAATAATTCGATAGCTTGTCGTAATAATGGCGGCATACTATCAGTAGTAGGTGTT
TCCCTTTCTTCTTTAGCGACTTGATGCTCTTGATCTTCCAATACGCAACCTAAAGTAAAATGCCCCACAG
CGCTGAGTGCATATAATGCATTCTCTAGTGAAAAACCTTGTTGGCATAAAAAGGCTAATTGATTTTCGAG
AGTTTCATACTGTTTTTCTGTAGGCCGTGTACCTAAATGTACTTTTGCTCCATCGCGATGACTTAGTAAA
GCACATCTAAAACTTTTAGCGTTATTACGTAAAAAATCTTGCCAGCTTTCCCCTTCTAAAGGGCAAAAGT
GAGTATGGTGCCTATCTAACATCTCAATGGCTAAGGCGTCGAGCAAAGCCCGCTTATTTTTTACATGCCA
ATACAATGTAGGCTGCTCTACACCTAGCTTCTGGGCGAGTTTACGGGTTGTTAAACCTTCGATTCCGACC
TCATTAAGCAGCTCTAATGCGCTGTTAATCACTTTACTTTTATCTAATCTAGACATTTTCCTCCTTACCC
